>Addgene plasmid #170576 | pHAGE-CMV-Flag-RIOK3-STOP_IDG-K | addgene full sequence | sequence record 381720 | Addgene NGS Result
TAGTTGGAAGGGCTAATTCACTCCCAAAGAAGACAAGATATCCTTGATCTGTGGATCTACCACACACAAG
GCTACTTCCCTGATTAGCAGAACTACACACCAGGGCCAGGGGTCAGATATCCACTGACCTTTGGATGGTG
CTACAAGCTAGTACCAGTTGAGCCAGATAAGGTAGAAGAGGCCAATAAAGGAGAGAACACCAGCTTGTTA
CACCCTGTGAGCCTGCATGGGATGGATGACCCGGAGAGAGAAGTGTTAGAGTGGAGGTTTGACAGCCGCC
TAGCATTTCATCACGTGGCCCGAGAGCTGCATCCGGAGTACTTCAAGAACTGCTGATATCGAGCTTGCTA
CAAGGGACTTTCCGCTGGGGACTTTCCAGGGAGGCGTGGCCTGGGCGGGACTGGGGAGTGGCGAGCCCTC
AGATCCTGCATATAAGCAGCTGCTTTTTGCCTGTACTGGGTCTCTCTGGTTAGACCAGATCTGAGCCTGG
GAGCTCTCTGGCTAACTAGGGAACCCACTGCTTAAGCCTCAATAAAGCTTGCCTTGAGTGCTTCAAGTAG
TGTGTGCCCGTCTGTTGTGTGACTCTGGTAACTAGAGATCCCTCAGACCCTTTTAGTCAGTGTGGAAAAT
CTCTAGCAGTGGCGCCCGAACAGGGACTTGAAAGCGAAAGGGAAACCAGAGGAGCTCTCTCGACGCAGGA
CTCGGCTTGCTGAAGCGCGCACGGCAAGAGGCGAGGGGCGGCGACTGGTGAGTACGCCAAAAATTTTGAC
TAGCGGAGGCTAGAAGGAGAGAGATGGGTGCGAGAGCGTCAGTATTAAGCGGGGGAGAATTAGATCGCGA
TGGGAAAAAATTCGGTTAAGGCCAGGGGGAAAGAAAAAATATAAATTAAAACATATAGTATGGGCAAGCA
GGGAGCTAGAACGATTCGCAGTTAATCCTGGCCTGTTAGAAACATCAGAAGGCTGTAGACAAATACTGGG
ACAGCTACAACCATCCCTTCAGACAGGATCAGAAGAACTTAGATCATTATATAATACAGTAGCAACCCTC
TATTGTGTGCATCAAAGGATAGAGATAAAAGACACCAAGGAAGCTTTAGACAAGATAGAGGAAGAGCAAA
ACAAAAGTAAGACCACCGCACAGCAAGCGGCCGGCCGCTGATCTTCAGACCTGGAGGAGGAGATATGAGG
GACAATTGGAGAAGTGAATTATATAAATATAAAGTAGTAAAAATTGAACCATTAGGAGTAGCACCCACCA
AGGCAAAGAGAAGAGTGGTGCAGAGAGAAAAAAGAGCAGTGGGAATAGGAGCTTTGTTCCTTGGGTTCTT
GGGAGCAGCAGGAAGCACTATGGGCGCAGCGTCAATGACGCTGACGGTACAGGCCAGACAATTATTGTCT
GGTATAGTGCAGCAGCAGAACAATTTGCTGAGGGCTATTGAGGCGCAACAGCATCTGTTGCAACTCACAG
TCTGGGGCATCAAGCAGCTCCAGGCAAGAATCCTGGCTGTGGAAAGATACCTAAAGGATCAACAGCTCCT
GGGGATTTGGGGTTGCTCTGGAAAACTCATTTGCACCACTGCTGTGCCTTGGAATGCTAGTTGGAGTAAT
AAATCTCTGGAACAGATTTGGAATCACACGACCTGGATGGAGTGGGACAGAGAAATTAACAATTACACAA
GCTTAATACACTCCTTAATTGAAGAATCGCAAAACCAGCAAGAAAAGAATGAACAAGAATTATTGGAATT
AGATAAATGGGCAAGTTTGTGGAATTGGTTTAACATAACAAATTGGCTGTGGTATATAAAATTATTCATA
ATGATAGTAGGAGGCTTGGTAGGTTTAAGAATAGTTTTTGCTGTACTTTCTATAGTGAATAGAGTTAGGC
AGGGATATTCACCATTATCGTTTCAGACCCACCTCCCAACCCCGAGGGGACCCGACAGGCCCGAAGGAAT
AGAAGAAGAAGGTGGAGAGAGAGACAGAGACAGATCCATTCGATTAGTGAACGGATCTCGACGGTATCGC
CGAATTCACAAATGGCAGTATTCATCCACAATTTTAAAAGAAAAGGGGGGATTGGGGGGTACAGTGCAGG
GGAAAGAATAGTAGACATAATAGCAACAGACATACAAACTAAAGAATTACAAAAACAAATTACAAAAATT
CAAAATTTTCGGGTTTATTACAGGGACAGCAGAGATCCAGTTTGGACTAGTGGAGTTCCGCGTTACATAA
CTTACGGTAAATGGCCCGCCTGGCTGACCGCCCAACGACCCCCGCCCATTGACGTCAATAATGACGTATG
TTCCCATAGTAACGCCAATAGGGACTTTCCATTGACGTCAATGGGTGGAGTATTTACGGTAAACTGCCCA
CTTGGCAGTACATCAAGTGTATCATATGCCAAGTACGCCCCCTATTGACGTCAATGACGGTAAATGGCCC
GCCTGGCATTATGCCCAGTACATGACCTTATGGGACTTTCCTACTTGGCAGTACATCTACGTATTAGTCA
TCGCTATTACCATGGTGATGCGGTTTTGGCAGTACATCAATGGGCGTGGATAGCGGTTTGACTCACGGGG
ATTTCCAAGTCTCCACCCCATTGACGTCAATGGGAGTTTGTTTTGGCACCAAAATCAACGGGACTTTCCA
AAATGTCGTAACAACTCCGCCCCATTGACGCAAATGGGCGGTAGGCGTGTACGGTGGGAGGTCTATATAA
GCAGAGCTCGTTTAGTGAACCGTCAGATCGCCTGGAGACGCCATCCACGCTGTTTTGACCTCCATAGAAG
ACACCGGCGGCCATACCGGTCAGCTCGAGGCCACCATGGACTACAAGGACGACGACGACAAGGGCGGATC
AACAAGTTTGTACAAAAAAGCAGGCTCCACCATGGATCTGGTAGGAGTGGCATCGCCTGAGCCCGGGACG
GCAGCGGCCTGGGGACCCAGCAAGTGTCCATGGGCTATTCCTCAAAATACAATATCTTGTTCTTTGGCTG
ATGTAATGAGTGAACAGCTGGCCAAAGAATTGCAGTTAGAAGAAGAAGCTGCCGTTTTTCCTGAAGTTGC
TGTTGCTGAAGGACCATTTATTACTGGAGAAAACATTGATACTTCCAGTGACCTTATGCTGGCTCAGATG
CTACAGATGGAATATGACAGAGAATATGATGCACAGCTTAGGCGTGAAGAAAAAAAATTCAATGGAGATA
GCAAAGTTTCCATTTCCTTTGAAAATTATCGAAAAGTGCATCCTTATGAAGACAGCGATAGCTCTGAAGA
TGAGGTTGACTGGCAGGATACTCGTGATGATCCCTACAGACCAGCAAAACCGGTTCCCACTCCTAAAAAG
GGCTTTATTGGAAAAGGAAAAGATATCACCACCAAACATGATGAAGTAGTATGTGGGAGAAAGAACACAG
CAAGAATGGAAAATTTTGCACCTGAGTTTCAGGTAGGAGATGGAATTGGAATGGATTTAAAACTATCAAA
CCATGTTTTCAATGCTTTAAAACAACATGCCTACTCAGAAGAACGTCGAAGTGCCCGCCTACATGAGAAA
AAGGAGCATTCTACAGCAGAAAAAGCAGTTGATCCTAAGACACGTTTACTTATGTATAAAATGGTCAACT
CTGGAATGTTGGAGACAATCACTGGCTGTATTAGTACAGGAAAGGAGTCTGTTGTCTTTCATGCATATGG
AGGGAGCATGGAGGATGAAAAGGAAGATAGTAAAGTTATACCTACAGAATGTGCCATCAAGGTATTTAAA
ACAACCCTTAATGAATTTAAGAATCGTGACAAATATATTAAAGATGATTTCAGGTTTAAAGATCGCTTCA
GTAAACTAAATCCACGTAAGATCATCCGCATGTGGGCAGAAAAAGAAATGCACAATCTCACAAGAATGCA
GAGAGCTGGAATTCCTTGTCCAACAGTTGTACTACTGAAGAAACACATTTTAGTTATGTCTTTTATTGGC
CATGATCAAGTTCCAGCCCCTAAATTAAAAGAAGTAAAGCTCAATAGTGAAGAAATGAAAGAAGCCTACT
ATCAAACTCTTCATTTGATGCGGCAGTTATATCATGAATGTACGCTTGTCCATGCTGACCTCAGTGAGTA
TAACATGCTGTGGCATGCTGGAAAGGTCTGGTTGATCGATGTCAGTCAGTCAGTAGAACCTACCCACCCT
CACGGCCTGGAGTTCTTGTTCCGGGACTGCAGGAATGTCTCGCAGTTTTTCCAGAAAGGAGGAGTCAAGG
AAGCCCTTAGTGAACGAGAACTCTTCAATGCTGTTTCAGGCTTAAACATCACAGCAGATAATGAAGCTGA
TTTTTTAGCTGAGATAGAAGCTTTGGAGAAAATGAATGAAGATCACGTTCAGAAGAATGGAAGGAAAGCT
GCTTCATTTTTGAAAGATGATGGAGACCCACCACTACTATATGATGAATAGGACCCAGCTTTCTTGTACA
AAGTGGTTGATTAAGATCCACTAGTAACGGCCGCCAGTGTGCTGGAATTAATTCGCTGTCTGCGAGGGCC
AGCTGTTGGGGTGAGTACTCCCTCTCAAAAGCGGGCATGACTTCTGCGCTAAGATTGTCAGTTTCCAAAA
ACGAGGAGGATTTGATATTCACCTGGCCCGCGGTGATGCCTTTGAGGGTGGCCGCGTCCATCTGGTCAGA
AAAGACAATCTTTTTGTTGTCAAGCTTGAGGTGTGGCAGGCTTGAGATCTGGCCATACACTTGAGTGACA
ATGACATCCACTTTGCCTTTCTCTCCACAGGTGTCCACTCCCAGGTCCAACTGCAGGTCGAGCATGCATC
TAGGGCGGCCAATTCCGCCCCTCTCCCCCCCCCCCCTCTCCCTCCCCCCCCCCTAACGTTACTGGCCGAA
GCCGCTTGGAATAAGGCCGGTGTGCGTTTGTCTATATGTTATTTTCCACCATATTGCCGTCTTTTGGCAA
TGTGAGGGCCCGGAAACCTGGCCCTGTCTTCTTGACGAGCATTCCTAGGGGTCTTTCCCCTCTCGCCAAA
GGAATGCAAGGTCTGTTGAATGTCGTGAAGGAAGCAGTTCCTCTGGAAGCTTCTTGAAGACAAACAACGT
CTGTAGCGACCCTTTGCAGGCAGCGGAACCCCCCACCTGGCGACAGGTGCCTCTGCGGCCAAAAGCCACG
TGTATAAGATACACCTGCAAAGGCGGCACAACCCCAGTGCCACGTTGTGAGTTGGATAGTTGTGGAAAGA
GTCAAATGGCTCTCCTCAAGCGTATTCAACAAGGGGCTGAAGGATGCCCAGAAGGTACCCCATTGTATGG
GATCTGATCTGGGGCCTCGGTGCACATGCTTTACATGTGTTTAGTCGAGGTTAAAAAAACGTCTAGGCCC
CCCGAACCACGGGGACGTGGTTTTCCTTTGAAAAACACGATGATAAGCTTGCCACAACCCACAAGGAGAC
GACCTTCCATGACCGAGTACAAGCCCACGGTGCGCCTCGCCACCCGCGACGACGTCCCCCGGGCCGTACG
CACCCTCGCCGCCGCGTTCGCCGACTACCCCGCCACGCGCCACACCGTCGACCCGGACCGCCACATCGAG
CGGGTCACCGAGCTGCAAGAACTCTTCCTCACGCGCGTCGGGCTCGACATCGGCAAGGTGTGGGTCGCGG
ACGACGGCGCCGCGGTGGCGGTCTGGACCACGCCGGAGAGCGTCGAAGCGGGGGCGGTGTTCGCCGAGAT
CGGCCCGCGCATGGCCGAGTTGAGCGGTTCCCGGCTGGCCGCGCAGCAACAGATGGAAGGCCTCCTGGCG
CCGCACCGGCCCAAGGAGCCCGCGTGGTTCCTGGCCACCGTCGGCGTCTCGCCCGACCACCAGGGCAAGG
GTCTGGGCAGCGCCGTCGTGCTCCCCGGAGTGGAGGCGGCCGAGCGCGCCGGGGTGCCCGCCTTCCTGGA
GACCTCCGCGCCCCGCAACCTCCCCTTCTACGAGCGGCTCGGCTTCACCGTCACCGCCGACGTCGAGGTG
CCCGAAGGACCGCGCACCTGGTGCATGACCCGCAAGCCCGGTGCCTGATATCGATAGATCCTAATCAACC
TCTGGATTACAAAATTTGTGAAAGATTGACTGGTATTCTTAACTATGTTGCTCCTTTTACGCTATGTGGA
TACGCTGCTTTAATGCCTTTGTATCATGCTATTGCTTCCCGTATGGCTTTCATTTTCTCCTCCTTGTATA
AATCCTGGTTGCTGTCTCTTTATGAGGAGTTGTGGCCCGTTGTCAGGCAACGTGGCGTGGTGTGCACTGT
GTTTGCTGACGCAACCCCCACTGGTTGGGGCATTGCCACCACCTGTCAGCTCCTTTCCGGGACTTTCGCT
TTCCCCCTCCCTATTGCCACGGCGGAACTCATCGCCGCCTGCCTTGCCCGCTGCTGGACAGGGGCTCGGC
TGTTGGGCACTGACAATTCCGTGGTGTTGTCGGGGAAATCATCGTCCTTTCCTTGGCTGCTCGCCTGTGT
TGCCACCTGGATTCTGCGCGGGACGTCCTTCTGCTACGTCCCTTCGGCCCTCAATCCAGCGGACCTTCCT
TCCCGCGGCCTGCTGCCGGCTCTGCGGCCTCTTCCGCGTCTTCGCCTTCGCCCTCAGACGAGTCGGATCT
CCCTTTGGGCCGCCTCCCCGCCTGAGATCCTTTAAGACCAATGACTTACAAGGCAGCTGTAGATCTTAGC
CACTTTTTAAAAGAAAAGGGGGGACTGGAAGGGCTAATTCACTCCCAACGAAGACAAGATCTGCTTTTTG
CTTGTACTGGGTCTCTCTGGTTAGACCAGATCTGAGCCTGGGAGCTCTCTGGCTAACTAGGGAACCCACT
GCTTAAGCCTCAATAAAGCTTGCCTTGAGTGCTTCAAGTAGTGTGTGCCCGTCTGTTGTGTGACTCTGGT
AACTAGAGATCCCTCAGACCCTTTTAGTCAGTGTGGAAAATCTCTAGCAGTAGTAGTTCATGTCATCTTA
TTATTCAGTATTTATAACTTGCAAAGAAATGAATATCAGAGAGTGAGAGGCCCGGGTTAATTAAGGAAAG
GGCTAGATCATTCTTGAAGACGAAAGGGCCTCGTGATACGCCTATTTTTATAGGTTAATGTCATGATAAT
AATGGTTTCTTAGACGTCAGGTGGCACTTTTCGGGGAAATGTGCGCGGAACCCCTATTTGTTTATTTTTC
TAAATACATTCAAATATGTATCCGCTCATGAGACAATAACCCTGATAAATGCTTCAATAATATTGAAAAA
GGAAGAGTATGAGTATTCAACATTTCCGTGTCGCCCTTATTCCCTTTTTTGCGGCATTTTGCCTTCCTGT
TTTTGCTCACCCAGAAACGCTGGTGAAAGTAAAAGATGCTGAAGATCAGTTGGGTGCACGAGTGGGTTAC
ATCGAACTGGATCTCAACAGCGGTAAGATCCTTGAGAGTTTTCGCCCCGAAGAACGTTTTCCAATGATGA
GCACTTTTAAAGTTCTGCTATGTGGCGCGGTATTATCCCGTGTTGACGCCGGGCAAGAGCAACTCGGTCG
CCGCATACACTATTCTCAGAATGACTTGGTTGAGTACTCACCAGTCACAGAAAAGCATCTTACGGATGGC
ATGACAGTAAGAGAATTATGCAGTGCTGCCATAACCATGAGTGATAACACTGCGGCCAACTTACTTCTGA
CAACGATCGGAGGACCGAAGGAGCTAACCGCTTTTTTGCACAACATGGGGGATCATGTAACTCGCCTTGA
TCGTTGGGAACCGGAGCTGAATGAAGCCATACCAAACGACGAGCGTGACACCACGATGCCTGTAGCAATG
GCAACAACGTTGCGCAAACTATTAACTGGCGAACTACTTACTCTAGCTTCCCGGCAACAATTAATAGACT
GGATGGAGGCGGATAAAGTTGCAGGACCACTTCTGCGCTCGGCCCTTCCGGCTGGCTGGTTTATTGCTGA
TAAATCTGGAGCCGGTGAGCGTGGGTCTCGCGGTATCATTGCAGCACTGGGGCCAGATGGTAAGCCCTCC
CGTATCGTAGTTATCTACACGACGGGGAGTCAGGCAACTATGGATGAACGAAATAGACAGATCGCTGAGA
TAGGTGCCTCACTGATTAAGCATTGGTAACTGTCAGACCAAGTTTACTCATATATACTTTAGATTGATTT
AAAACTTCATTTTTAATTTAAAAGGATCTAGGTGAAGATCCTTTTTGATAATCTCATGACCAAAATCCCT
TAACGTGAGTTTTCGTTCCACTGAGCGTCAGACCCCGTAGAAAAGATCAAAGGATCTTCTTGAGATCCTT
TTTTTCTGCGCGTAATCTGCTGCTTGCAAACAAAAAAACCACCGCTACCAGCGGTGGTTTGTTTGCCGGA
TCAAGAGCTACCAACTCTTTTTCCGAAGGTAACTGGCTTCAGCAGAGCGCAGATACCAAATACTGTTCTT
CTAGTGTAGCCGTAGTTAGGCCACCACTTCAAGAACTCTGTAGCACCGCCTACATACCTCGCTCTGCTAA
TCCTGTTACCAGTGGCTGCTGCCAGTGGCGATAAGTCGTGTCTTACCGGGTTGGACTCAAGACGATAGTT
ACCGGATAAGGCGCAGCGGTCGGGCTGAACGGGGGGTTCGTGCACACAGCCCAGCTTGGAGCGAACGACC
TACACCGAACTGAGATACCTACAGCGTGAGCTATGAGAAAGCGCCACGCTTCCCGAAGGGAGAAAGGCGG
ACAGGTATCCGGTAAGCGGCAGGGTCGGAACAGGAGAGCGCACGAGGGAGCTTCCAGGGGGAAACGCCTG
GTATCTTTATAGTCCTGTCGGGTTTCGCCACCTCTGACTTGAGCGTCGATTTTTGTGATGCTCGTCAGGG
GGGCGGAGCCTATGGAAAAACGCCAGCAACGCGGCCTTTTTACGGTTCCTGGCCTTTTGCTGGCCTTTTG
CTCACATGTTCTTTCCTGCGTTATCCCCTGATTCTGTGGATAACCGTATTACCGCCTTTGAGTGAGCTGA
TACCGCTCGCCGCAGCCGAACGACCGAGCGCAGCGAGTCAGTGAGCGAGGAAGCGGAAGAGCGCCCAATA
CGCAAACCGCCTCTCCCCGCGCGTTGGCCGATTCATTAATGCAGCAAGCTCATGGCTGACTAATTTTTTT
TTATTTATGCAGAGGCCGAGGCCGCCTCGGCCTCTGAGCTATTCCAGAAGTAGTGAGGAGGCTTTTTTGG
AGGCCTAGGCTTTTGCAAAAAGCTCCCCGTGGCACGACAGGTTTCCCGACTGGAAAGCGGGCAGTGAGCG
CAACGCAATTAATGTGAGTTAGCTCACTCATTAGGCACCCCAGGCTTTACACTTTATGCTTCCGGCTCGT
ATGTTGTGTGGAATTGTGAGCGGATAACAATTTCACACAGGAAACAGCTATGACATGATTACGAATTTCA
CAAATAAAGCATTTTTTTCACTGCATTCTAGTTGTGGTTTGTCCAAACTCATCAATGTATCTTATCATGT
CTGGATCAACTGGATAACTCAAGCTAACCAAAATCATCCCAAACTTCCCACCCCATACCCTATTACCACT
GCCAATTACCTGTGGTTTCATTTACTCTAAACCTGTGATTCCTCTGAATTATTTTCATTTTAAAGAAATT
GTATTTGTTAAATATGTACTACAAACTTAG
Features (pLannotate 1.2.2; 29 found; start..end, strand, type, name):
      4..333     +  CDS            nef (fragment): NEF_HV1BR - Experimental evidence at protein level: Swiss-Prot protein existence level 1. Extracellular Nef protein targets CD4(+) T-lymphocytes for apoptosis by interacting with CXCR4 surface receptors (PubMed:14990729). From Human immunodeficiency virus type 1 group M subtype B (isolate BRU/LAI) (HIV-1).
    381..638     +  LTR            5' LTR (truncated): truncated 5' long terminal repeat (LTR) from HIV-1
    685..810     +  misc_feature   HIV-1 Ψ: packaging signal of human immunodeficiency virus type 1
    794..1132    +  CDS            HIV-1 gag (fragment): gag protein from human immunodeficiency virus 1; gag
   1307..1540    +  misc_feature   RRE: The Rev response element (RRE) of HIV-1 allows for Rev-dependent mRNA export from the nucleus to the cytoplasm.
   1917..2017    +  CDS            Rev (fragment): human immunodeficiency virus 1 (HIV-1) Rev protein; rev; enhances nuclear export of unspliced and incompletely spliced viral mRNAs
   2062..2179    +  misc_feature   cPPT/CTS: central polypurine tract and central termination sequence of HIV-1
   2231..2534    +  enhancer       CMV enhancer: human cytomegalovirus immediate early enhancer
   2535..2738    +  promoter       CMV promoter: human cytomegalovirus (CMV) immediate early promoter
   2842..2862    +  CDS            FLAG (fragment): FLAG® epitope tag, followed by an enterokinase cleavage site
   2872..2896    +  protein_bind   attB1: mutant version of attB; recombination site for the Gateway® BP reaction BP Clonase™
   2902..4458    +  CDS            RIOK3: RIOK3_HUMAN - Also known as SUDD. Experimental evidence at protein level: Swiss-Prot protein existence level 1. Involved in regulation of type I interferon (IFN)-dependent immune response which plays a critical role in the innate immune response against DNA and RNA viruses. May act as an adapter protein essential for the recruitment of TBK1 to IRF3 (PubMed:24807708). Phosphorylates IFIH1 on 'Ser-828' interfering with IFIH1 filament assembly on long dsRNA and resulting in attenuated IFIH1-signaling (PubMed:25865883). Can inhibit CASP10 isoform 7-mediated activation of the NF-kappaB signaling pa
   4463..4487    -  protein_bind   attB2: mutant version of attB; recombination site for the Gateway® BP reaction BP Clonase™
   4561..4790    +  intron         chimeric intron: chimera between introns from adenovirus and immunoglobulin heavy chain genes
   4974..5436    +  misc_feature   IRES: internal ribosome entry site (IRES) of the encephalomyocarditis virus (EMCV)
   5469..6068    +  CDS            PuroR: puromycin N-acetyltransferase; pac from Streptomyces alboniger; confers resistance to puromycin
   6083..6671    +  misc_feature   WPRE: woodchuck hepatitis virus posttranscriptional regulatory element
   6679..6744    +  CDS            nef (fragment): NEF_HV1Z2 - Experimental evidence at protein level: Swiss-Prot protein existence level 1. Extracellular Nef protein targets CD4(+) T-lymphocytes for apoptosis by interacting with CXCR4 surface receptors. From Human immunodeficiency virus type 1 group M subtype D (isolate Z2/CDC-Z34) (HIV-1).
   6746..6979    +  LTR            3' LTR (ΔU3): self-inactivating 3' long terminal repeat (LTR) from HIV-1
   7184..7288    +  promoter       AmpR promoter: bla
   7289..8149    +  CDS            AmpR: β-lactamase; bla; confers resistance to ampicillin, carbenicillin, and related antibiotics
   8320..8908    +  rep_origin     ori: high-copy-number ColE1/pMB1/pBR322/pUC origin of replication
   9091..9145    +  CDS            lacI (fragment): lac repressor; lacI; The lac repressor binds to the lac operator to inhibit transcription in E. coli. This inhibition can be relieved by adding lactose or isopropyl-β-D-thiogalactopyranoside (IPTG).
   9151..9245    +  rep_origin     SV40 ori (fragment): SV40 origin of replication
   9270..9307    +  CDS            lacI (fragment): lac repressor; lacI; The lac repressor binds to the lac operator to inhibit transcription in E. coli. This inhibition can be relieved by adding lactose or isopropyl-β-D-thiogalactopyranoside (IPTG).
   9320..9341    +  protein_bind   CAP binding site: CAP binding activates transcription in the presence of cAMP. E. coli catabolite activator protein
   9356..9386    +  promoter       lac promoter: promoter for the E. coli lac operon
   9394..9410    +  protein_bind   lac operator: The lac repressor binds to the lac operator to inhibit transcription in E. coli. This inhibition can be relieved by adding lactose or isopropyl-β-D-thiogalactopyranoside (IPTG). lac repressor encoded by lacI
   9444..9527    +  polyA_signal   SV40 poly(A) signal (fragment): SV40 polyadenylation signal
