[The description below was written by a language model from this plasmid's Addgene catalogue record and pLannotate feature annotations shown in this document.]
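Description:
pHAGE-CMV-Flag-RIOK3-STOP_IDG-K is an HIV-1-based, self-inactivating lentiviral expression plasmid built on the pHAGE backbone, carrying the human RIOK3 (SUDD) open reading frame introduced by Gateway recombination. In bacteria it is maintained through a ColE1/pUC-type origin and ampicillin resistance (bla); the catalogue lists it as low copy even though the annotated origin is of the high-copy class. The viral portion comprises a truncated 5' LTR, the Ψ packaging signal with a partial gag fragment, the Rev response element, the cPPT/CTS, and a ΔU3 3' LTR. Together these allow the transcript to be packaged into particles when helper functions are supplied in trans, and to integrate without regenerating an active viral promoter.

Between the LTRs, the CMV immediate-early enhancer and promoter drive a single transcript. An N-terminal FLAG epitope sits upstream of attB1, followed by the RIOK3 coding sequence and attB2. "STOP" in the name presumably indicates that the ORF retains its stop codon, so nothing is fused at the C terminus. Downstream lie a chimeric intron and an EMCV IRES directing translation of puromycin N-acetyltransferase. Puromycin selection of transduced mammalian cells is therefore coupled to expression of the same mRNA, and a WPRE enhances transcript expression. Small fragments of nef, Rev, lacI, lac promoter/operator, SV40 origin and SV40 poly(A) are backbone remnants.

The plasmid was produced within the Illuminating the Druggable Genome kinase resource, a collection of tagged understudied kinases used to build proteomic protein-interaction and protein-proximity networks. The stated purpose mentions proximity-dependent biotinylation, but this construct carries only the FLAG tag and no biotin ligase is annotated. The sequenced record (9,690 nt) is slightly smaller than the listed empty backbone size, which would be consistent with loss of the Gateway cassette on recombination.
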