Addgene plasmid #170576: pHAGE-CMV-Flag-RIOK3-STOP_IDG-K
Purpose: Gateway destination clone of RIOK3 (human) tagged with N-terminal Flag for generating protein-proximity networks using proximity-dependent biotinylation proteomics
Depositing lab: Ben Major. Depositing organization: Washington University in Saint Louis.
Backbone
  Vector backbone: pHAGE
  Backbone size w/o insert (bp): 9763
  Vector type: Mammalian Expression, Lentiviral ; Gateway Destination
  Selectable markers: Puromycin
Growth in bacteria
  Bacterial resistance: Ampicillin, 100 μg/mL
  Growth temperature: 30°C
  Growth strain: DH10B
  Copy number: Low Copy
Gene/Insert
  Gene/Insert name: Flag-RIOK3 (alt name: Flag)
  Species: H. sapiens (human)
  Entrez Gene: RIOK3 (a.k.a. SUDD, DKFZp779L1370)
  Promoter: CMV
  Tag / fusion protein: Flag (N terminal on insert)
  Cloning method: Gateway Cloning
  Sequencing primers: 5′ CGCAAATGGGCGGTAGGCGTG; 3′ CAATCTTAGCGCAGAAGTCATG
Terms and licenses: Academic/Nonprofit Terms; Industry Terms: Not Available to Industry
Depositor comments: These plasmids were generated as part of the Illuminating the Druggable Genome (IDG) program sponsored by the NIH Common Fund. The goal of this program is to identify, gather, and distribute information and resources for proteins that currently are not well-studied yet belong to commonly drug-targeted protein families: protein kinases, non-olfactory G-protein coupled receptors (GPCRs), and ion channels. The IDG program is designed to develop fundamental research tools for understudied proteins, elucidate their function, and disseminate the IDG-related resources and data to the greater scientific community. These lentiviral gateway destination plasmids were generated, as part of the Kinase-Data and Resource Generating Center (DRGC), using the single fragment or multisite gateway cloning technology. They were used for generating proteomics-based protein-interaction and protein-proximity networks that can be accessed through the kinase-DRGC website https://darkkinome.org/. Each plasmid has either an N- or C-terminal fusion protein (Flag/ V5/V5-miniTurbo/V5-TurboID/miniTurbo-V5/TurboID-V5) tagged understudied kinase driven under either a CMV or Ubiquitin (UBC) promoter. All inserts in the pENTR plasmids used to generate the deposited destination plasmids were end-sequenced and insert size validated prior to multi-site gateway cloning. The combined insert size of the single fragment or three fragment destination plasmids were confirmed by restriction digestion (BsrGI, and EcoRV for pDest667; BsrGI, EcoRV, and BstZ17I for pDest663; and BsrGI for pHAGE) and all plasmids were partially sequenced to ensure in-frame ORFs and fusion tags.
How to cite: pHAGE-CMV-Flag-RIOK3-STOP_IDG-K was a gift from Ben Major (Addgene plasmid # 170576 ; http://n2t.net/addgene:170576 ; RRID:Addgene_170576)
